Addgene plasmid #218912: pPB-TRE-V5-TurboID-T2A-SARS-CoV2-NCAP-bGH polyA > mPGK-BlastR-SV40 polyA
Purpose: PiggyBac transposition
Depositing lab: Sven Eyckerman. Depositing organization: Vlaams Instituut voor Biotechnologie (VIB, vzw). Publication: Leveraging a self-cleaving peptide for tailored control in proximity labeling proteomics. Delhaye L, Moschonas GD, Fijalkowska D, Verhee A, De Sutter D, Van de Steene T, De Meyer M, Grzesik H, Van Moortel L, De Bosscher K, Jacobs T, Eyckerman S. Cell Rep Methods. 2024 Jul 15;4(7):100818. doi: 10.1016/j.crmeth.2024.100818. Epub 2024 Jul 9. PubMed 38986614.
Backbone
  Vector backbone: pMCS-AAT-PB:PGKpuro∆tk
  Backbone manufacturer: Wellcome Trust Sanger
  Vector type: Mammalian Expression
Growth in bacteria
  Bacterial resistance: Ampicillin, 100 μg/mL
  Growth temperature: 37°C
  Growth strain: DH5alpha
  Copy number: High Copy
Gene/Insert
  Gene/Insert name: V5-TurboID-T2A-SARS-CoV2-NCAP/BlastR
  Species: Other
  Mutation: 2363G>C and 5335T>C
  Entrez Gene: N (a.k.a. GU280_gp10)
  Cloning method: Golden Gate
  Sequencing primers: 5′ Unknown
Terms and licenses: Academic/Nonprofit Terms; Industry Terms: Not Available to Industry
Depositor comments: Please visit https://doi.org/10.1101/2023.11.03.565112 for bioRxiv preprint.
How to cite: pPB-TRE-V5-TurboID-T2A-SARS-CoV2-NCAP-bGH polyA > mPGK-BlastR-SV40 polyA was a gift from Sven Eyckerman (Addgene plasmid # 218912 ; http://n2t.net/addgene:218912 ; RRID:Addgene_218912)
