[The description below was written by a language model from this plasmid's Addgene catalogue record and pLannotate feature annotations shown in this document.]
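Description:
pPB-TRE-V5-TurboID-T2A-SARS-CoV2-NCAP-bGH polyA > mPGK-BlastR-SV40 polyA is a 9.7 kb mammalian expression plasmid designed for stable genomic integration by PiggyBac transposition. It was assembled by Golden Gate cloning into the pMCS-AAT-PB:PGKpuro∆tk backbone. In E. coli it is maintained as a high-copy plasmid through a ColE1/pUC-type origin with ampicillin resistance (AmpR), and it retains pBluescript-derived elements such as an f1 origin, T7 and T3 promoters and lac/lacZα remnants. The automated annotation does not call the PiggyBac terminal repeats. It does detect short alpha-1-antitrypsin (SERPINA1) fragments on either side of the cargo, which probably reflect the AAT homology sequences implied by the backbone name.

The cargo contains two transcription units. In the first, a tetracycline-responsive promoter (seven tetO repeats with a minimal CMV promoter) drives an open reading frame for V5-tagged TurboID, a T2A peptide and the SARS-CoV-2 nucleocapsid protein (N/NCAP), ending in a bGH polyadenylation signal. The V5 tag is stated in the name but not annotated. The ORF9b and ORF14-like hits within the N region are expected, since these accessory reading frames overlap the N gene. Ribosomal skipping at T2A should release the biotin ligase separately from N rather than as a fusion. This fits the associated publication's theme of using a self-cleaving peptide to provide tailored controls in proximity labeling proteomics. In the second unit, a mouse PGK promoter drives blasticidin S deaminase with an SV40 poly(A) signal, allowing selection of integrants. Induction requires a Tet transactivator, and transposition requires a transposase; neither is annotated on this plasmid. The depositor notes two nucleotide substitutions, whose consequences are not stated.
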