Features (pLannotate 1.2.2; 24 found; start..end, strand, type, name):
    107..505     +  CDS            BSD: blasticidin S deaminase; Aspergillus terreus BSD; confers resistance to blasticidin
    512..642     +  polyA_signal   SV40 poly(A) signal: SV40 polyadenylation signal
    960..1052    +  CDS            A1AT1_HORSE (fragment): Experimental evidence at protein level: Swiss-Prot protein existence level 1. From Equus caballus (Horse).
   1928..2017    +  misc_feature   MCS (fragment): pBluescript multiple cloning site
   2030..2048    -  promoter       T3 promoter: promoter for bacteriophage T3 RNA polymerase
   2093..2109    -  protein_bind   lac operator: The lac repressor binds to the lac operator to inhibit transcription in E. coli. This inhibition can be relieved by adding lactose or isopropyl-β-D-thiogalactopyranoside (IPTG). lac repressor encoded by lacI
   2117..2147    -  promoter       lac promoter: promoter for the E. coli lac operon
   2162..2183    -  protein_bind   CAP binding site: CAP binding activates transcription in the presence of cAMP. E. coli catabolite activator protein
   2196..2288    -  CDS            lacI (fragment): lac repressor; lacI; The lac repressor binds to the lac operator to inhibit transcription in E. coli. This inhibition can be relieved by adding lactose or isopropyl-β-D-thiogalactopyranoside (IPTG).
   2471..3059    -  rep_origin     ori: high-copy-number ColE1/pMB1/pBR322/pUC origin of replication
   3230..4090    -  CDS            AmpR: β-lactamase; bla; confers resistance to ampicillin, carbenicillin, and related antibiotics
   4091..4195    -  promoter       AmpR promoter: bla
   4248..4676    -  rep_origin     f1 ori (sequence partly withheld): f1 bacteriophage origin of replication; arrow indicates direction of (+) strand synthesis
   4681..4836    -  CDS            lacZα (fragment): LacZα fragment of β-galactosidase; lacZ fragment
   4844..4862    +  promoter       T7 promoter: promoter for bacteriophage T7 RNA polymerase
   4903..5052    +  CDS            SERPINA1 (fragment): A1AT_HUMAN - Also known as AAT, PI. Experimental evidence at protein level: Swiss-Prot protein existence level 1. [Short peptide from AAT]: reversible chymotrypsin inhibitor. It also inhibits elastase, but not trypsin. Its major physiological function is the protection of the lower respiratory tract against proteolytic destruction by human leukocyte elastase (HLE). From Homo sapiens (Human).
   6254..6524    -  protein_bind   tetracycline response element: contains seven copies of the tetracycline operator tetO tetracycline repressor TetR
   6538..6578    +  promoter       tight TRE promoter (fragment): Tet-responsive promoter PTight, consisting of seven tet operator sequences followed by the minimal CMV promoter
   6718..7674    +  CDS            TurboID: mutant of the E. coli biotin ligase BioID engineered for improved catalytic efficiency (Branon et al., 2018)
   7690..7742    +  CDS            T2A (fragment): 2A peptide from Thosea asigna virus capsid protein Eukaryotic ribosomes fail to insert a peptide bond between the Gly and Pro residues, yielding separate polypeptides.
   7760..8050    +  CDS            ORF9B_SARS2: Experimental evidence at protein level: Swiss-Prot protein existence level 1. Plays a role in the inhibition of host innate immune response by targeting the mitochondrial-associated adapter MAVS. Mechanistically, usurps the E3 ligase ITCH to trigger the degradation of MAVS, TRAF3, and TRAF6. In addition, causes mitochondrial elongation by triggering ubiquitination and proteasomal degradation of dynamin- like protein 1/DNM1L. From Severe acute respiratory syndrome coronavirus 2 (2019-nCoV) (SARS-CoV-2).
   8210..8419    +  CDS            Y14_SARS: Experimental evidence at protein level: Swiss-Prot protein existence level 1. From Severe acute respiratory syndrome coronavirus (SARS-CoV).
   9069..9293    +  polyA_signal   bGH poly(A) signal: bovine growth hormone polyadenylation signal
   9312..94      +  promoter       PGK promoter (across the origin): mouse phosphoglycerate kinase 1 promoter
>Addgene plasmid #218912 | pPB-TRE-V5-TurboID-T2A-SARS-CoV2-NCAP-bGH polyA > mPGK-BlastR-SV40 polyA | addgene full sequence | sequence record 435139 | Addgene NGS Result
CGCCCGAAGGTCCTCCGGAGGCCCGGCATTCTGCACGCTTCAAAAGCGCACGTCTGCCGCGCTGTTCTCC
TCTTCCTCATCTCCGGGCCTTTCGACCTAACAGACCATGGCCAAGCCTTTGTCTCAAGAAGAATCCACCC
TCATTGAAAGAGCAACGGCTACAATCAACAGCATCCCCATCTCTGAAGACTACAGCGTCGCCAGCGCAGC
TCTCTCTAGCGACGGCCGCATCTTCACTGGTGTCAATGTATATCATTTTACTGGGGGACCTTGTGCAGAA
CTCGTGGTGCTGGGCACTGCTGCTGCTGCGGCAGCTGGCAACCTGACTTGTATCGTCGCGATCGGAAATG
AGAACAGGGGCATCTTGAGCCCCTGCGGACGGTGCCGACAGGTGCTTCTCGATCTGCATCCTGGGATCAA
AGCCATAGTGAAGGACAGTGATGGACAGCCGACGGCAGTTGGGATTCGTGAATTGCTGCCCTCTGGTTAT
GTGTGGGAGGGCTAAGGCTCCACTTGTTTATTGCAGCTTATAATGGTTACAAATAAAGCAATAGCATCAC
AAATTTCACAAATAAAGCATTTTTTTCACTGCATTCTAGTTGTGGTTTGTCCAAACTCATCAATGTATCT
TATCATGTCTGGCTCTGTATCAGATGTACAAAGTGGTACTAGTTAAAAGTTTTGTTACTTTATAGAAGAA
ATTTTGAGTTTTTGTTTTTTTTTAATAAATAAATAAACATAAATAAATTGTTTGTTGAATTTATTATTAG
TATGTAAGTGTAAATATAATAAAACTTAATATCTATTCAAATTAATAAATAAACCTCGATATACAGACCG
ATAAAACACATGCGTCAATTTTACGCATGATTATCTTTAACGTACGTCACAATATGATTATCTTTCTAGG
GTTAACCATCGACGAGAAAGGGACTGAAGCTGCTGGGGCCATGTTTTTAGAGGCCATACCCATGTCTATC
CCCCCCGAGGTCAAGTTCAACAAACCCTTTGTCTTCTTAATGATTGAACAAAATACCAAGTCTCCCCTCT
TCATGGGAAAAGTGGTGAATCCCACCCAAAAATAACTGCCTCTCGCTCCTCAACCCCTCCCCTCCATCCC
TGGCCCCCTCCCTGGATGACATTAAAGAAGGGTTGAGCTGGTCCCTGCCTGCATGTGACTGTAAATCCCT
CCCATGTTTTCTCTGAGTCTCCCTTTGCCTGCTGAGGCTGTATGTGGGCTCCAGGTAACAGTGCTGTCTT
CGGGCCCCCTGAACTGTGTTCATGGAGCATCTGGCTGGGTAGGCACATGCTGGGCTTGAATCCAGGGGGG
ACTGAATCCTCAGCTTACGGACCTGGGCCCATCTGTTTCTGGAGGGCTCCAGTCTTCCTTGTCCTGTCTT
TGAGTCCCCAAGAAGGAATCACAGGGGAGGAACCAGATACCAGCCATGACCCCAGGCTCCACCAAGCATC
TTCATGTCCCCCTGCTCATCCCCCACTCCCCCCCACCCAGAGTTGCTCATCCTGCCAGGGCTGGCTGTGC
CCACCCCAAGGCTGCCCTCCTGGGGACCCCAGAACTGCCTGATCGTGCCGTGGCCCAGTTTTGTGGCATC
TGCAGCAACACAAGAGAGAGGACAATGTCCTCCTCTTGACCCGCTGTCACCTAACCAGACTCGGGCCCTG
CACCTCTCAGGCACTTCTGGAAAATGACTGAGGCAGATTCTTCCTGAAGCCCATTCTCCATGGGGCAACA
AGGACACCTATTCTGTCCTTGTCCTTCCATCGCTGCCCCAGAAAGCCTCACATATCTCCGTTTAGAATCA
GGTCCCTTCTCCCCAGATGAAGAGGAGGGTCTCTGCTTTGTTTTCTCTATCTCCTCCTCAGACTTGACCA
GGCCCAGCAGGCCCCAGAAGACCATTAATTAAGGCCGGGCCGCTCTAGAACTAGTGGATCCCCCGGGCTG
CAGGAATTCGATATCAAGCTTATCGATACCGTCGACCTCGAGGGGGGGCCCGGTACCCAGCTTTTGTTCC
CTTTAGTGAGGGTTAATTGCGCGCTTGGCGTAATCATGGTCATAGCTGTTTCCTGTGTGAAATTGTTATC
CGCTCACAATTCCACACAACATACGAGCCGGGAGCATAAAGTGTAAAGCCTGGGGTGCCTAATGAGTGAG
CTAACTCACATTAATTGCGTTGCGCTCACTGCCCGCTTTCCAGTCGGGAAACCTGTCGTGCCAGCTGCAT
TAATGAATCGGCCAACGCGCGGGGAGAGGCGGTTTGCGTATTGGGCGCTCTTCCGCTTCCTCGCTCACTG
ACTCGCTGCGCTCGGTCGTTCGGCTGCGGCGAGCGGTATCAGCTCACTCAAAGGCGGTAATACGGTTATC
CACAGAATCAGGGGATAACGCAGGAAAGAACATGTGAGCAAAAGGCCAGCAAAAGGCCAGGAACCGTAAA
AAGGCCGCGTTGCTGGCGTTTTTCCATAGGCTCCGCCCCCCTGACGAGCATCACAAAAATCGACGCTCAA
GTCAGAGGTGGCGAAACCCGACAGGACTATAAAGATACCAGGCGTTTCCCCCTGGAAGCTCCCTCGTGCG
CTCTCCTGTTCCGACCCTGCCGCTTACCGGATACCTGTCCGCCTTTCTCCCTTCGGGAAGCGTGGCGCTT
TCTCATAGCTCACGCTGTAGGTATCTCAGTTCGGTGTAGGTCGTTCGCTCCAAGCTGGGCTGTGTGCACG
AACCCCCCGTTCAGCCCGACCGCTGCGCCTTATCCGGTAACTATCGTCTTGAGTCCAACCCGGTAAGACA
CGACTTATCGCCACTGGCAGCAGCCACTGGTAACAGGATTAGCAGAGCGAGGTATGTAGGCGGTGCTACA
GAGTTCTTGAAGTGGTGGCCTAACTACGGCTACACTAGAAGAACAGTATTTGGTATCTGCGCTCTGCTGA
AGCCAGTTACCTTCGGAAAAAGAGTTGGTAGCTCTTGATCCGGCAAACAAACCACCGCTGGTAGCGGTGG
TTTTTTTGTTTGCAAGCAGCAGATTACGCGCAGAAAAAAAGGATCTCAAGAAGATCCTTTGATCTTTTCT
ACGGGGTCTGACGCTCAGTGGAACGAAAACTCACGTTAAGGGATTTTGGTCATGAGATTATCAAAAAGGA
TCTTCACCTAGATCCTTTTAAATTAAAAATGAAGTTTTAAATCAATCTAAAGTATATATGAGTAAACTTG
GTCTGACAGTTACCAATGCTTAATCAGTGAGGCACCTATCTCAGCGATCTGTCTATTTCGTTCATCCATA
GTTGCCTGACTCCCCGTCGTGTAGATAACTACGATACGGGAGGGCTTACCATCTGGCCCCAGTGCTGCAA
TGATACCGCGAGACCCACGCTCACCGGCTCCAGATTTATCAGCAATAAACCAGCCAGCCGGAAGGGCCGA
GCGCAGAAGTGGTCCTGCAACTTTATCCGCCTCCATCCAGTCTATTAATTGTTGCCGGGAAGCTAGAGTA
AGTAGTTCGCCAGTTAATAGTTTGCGCAACGTTGTTGCCATTGCTACAGGCATCGTGGTGTCACGCTCGT
CGTTTGGTATGGCTTCATTCAGCTCCGGTTCCCAACGATCAAGGCGAGTTACATGATCCCCCATGTTGTG
CAAAAAAGCGGTTAGCTCCTTCGGTCCTCCGATCGTTGTCAGAAGTAAGTTGGCCGCAGTGTTATCACTC
ATGGTTATGGCAGCACTGCATAATTCTCTTACTGTCATGCCATCCGTAAGATGCTTTTCTGTGACTGGTG
AGTACTCAACCAAGTCATTCTGAGAATAGTGTATGCGGCGACCGAGTTGCTCTTGCCCGGCGTCAATACG
GGATAATACCGCGCCACATAGCAGAACTTTAAAAGTGCTCATCATTGGAAAACGTTCTTCGGGGCGAAAA
CTCTCAAGGATCTTACCGCTGTTGAGATCCAGTTCGATGTAACCCACTCGTGCACCCAACTGATCTTCAG
CATCTTTTACTTTCACCAGCGTTTCTGGGTGAGCAAAAACAGGAAGGCAAAATGCCGCAAAAAAGGGAAT
AAGGGCGACACGGAAATGTTGAATACTCATACTCTTCCTTTTTCAATATTATTGAAGCATTTATCAGGGT
TATTGTCTCATGAGCGGATACATATTTGAATGTATTTAGAAAAATAAACAAATAGGGGTTCCGCGCACAT
TTCCCCGAAAAGTGCCACCTAAATTGTAAGCGTTAATATTTTGTTAAAATTCGCGTTAAATTTTTGTTAA
ATCAGCTCATTTTTTAACCAATAGGCCGAAATCGGCAAAATCCCTTATAAATCAAAAGAATAGACCGAGA
TAGGGT
[37 nt withheld, positions 4347-4383]
AAAGAACGTGGACTCCAACGTCAAAGG
[49 nt withheld, positions 4411-4459]
T
[91 nt withheld, positions 4461-4551]
G
[124 nt withheld, positions 4553-4676]
CCCATTCGCCATTCAGGCTGCGCAACTGTTGGGAAGGGCGATCGGTGCGGGCCTCTTCGCTATTACGCCA
GCTGGCGAAAGGGGGATGTGCTGCAAGGCGATTAAGTTGGGTAACGCCAGGGTTTTCCCAGTCACGACGT
TGTAAAACGACGGCCAGTGAGCGCGCGTAATACGACTCACTATAGGGCGAATTGGAGCTCGTTTAAACGG
CGCGCCTCTGCACGACAGGTCTGCCAGCTTACATTTACCCAAACTGTCCATTACTGGAACCTATGATCTG
AAGAGCGTCCTGGGTCAACTGGGCATCACTAAGGTCTTCAGCAATGGGGCTGACCTCTCCGGGGTCACAG
AGGAGGCACCCCTGAAGCTCTCCAAGGTGAGATCACCCTGACGACCTTGTTGCACCCTGGTATCTGTAGG
GAAGAATGTGTGGGGGCTGCAGCTCTGTCCTGAGGCTGAGGAAGGGGCCGAGGGAAACAAATGAAGACCC
AGGCTGAGCTCCTGAAGATGCCCGTGATTCACTGACACGGGACGTGGTCAAACAGCAAAGCCAGGCAGGG
GACTGCTGTGCAGCTGGCACTTTCGGGGCCTCCCTTGAGGTTGTGTCACTGACCCTGAATTTCAACTTTG
CCCAAGACCTTCTAGACATTGGGCCTTGATTTATCCATACTGACACAGAAAGGTTTGGGCTAAGTTGTTT
CAAAGGAATTTCTGACTCCTTCGATCTGTGAGATTTGGTGTCTGAATTAATGAATGATTTCAGCTAAAGA
TGACACTTATTTTGGAAAACTAAAGGCGACCAATGAACAACTGCAGTTCCATGAATGGCTGCATTATCTT
GGGGTCTGGGCACTGTGAAGGTCACTGCCAGGGTCCGTGTCCTCAAGGAGCTTCAAGCCGTGTACTAGAA
AGGAGAGAGCCCTGGAGGCAGACGTGGAGTGACGATGCTCTTCCCTGTTCTGAGTTGTGGGTGCACCTGA
GCAGGGGGAGAGGCGCTTGTCAGGAAGATGGACAGAGGGGAGCCAGCCCCATCAGCCAAAGCCTTGAGGA
GGAGCAAGGCCTATGTGACAGGGAGGGAGAGGATGTGCAGGGCCAGGGCCGTCCAGGGGGAGTGAGCGCT
TCCTGGGAGGTGTCCACGTGAGCCTTGCTCGAGGCCTGGGATCAGCCTTACAACGTGTCTCTGCTTCTCT
CCCCTCCAGGCCGTGCATAAGGCTGTGTTAACCCTAGAAAGATAGTCTGCGTAAAATTGACGCATGCATT
CTTGAAATATTGCTCTCTCTTTCTAAATAGCGCGAATCCGTCGCTGTGCATTTAGGACATCTCAGTCGCC
GCTTGGAGCTCCCGTGAGGCGTGCTTGTCAATGCGGTAAGTGTCACTGATTTTGAACTATAACGACCGCG
TGAGTCAAAATGACGCATGATTATCTTTTACGTGACTTTTAAGATTTAACTCATACGATAATTATATTGT
TATTTCATGTTCTACTTACGTGATAACTTATTATATATATATTTTCTTGTTATAGATATCAACTAGAATG
CTAGCTGCCACCTGGTACCGAGCTCGACTTTCACTTTTCTCTATCACTGATAGGGAGTGGTAAACTCGAC
TTTCACTTTTCTCTATCACTGATAGGGAGTGGTAAACTCGACTTTCACTTTTCTCTATCACTGATAGGGA
GTGGTAAACTCGACTTTCACTTTTCTCTATCACTGATAGGGAGTGGTAAACTCGACTTTCACTTTTCTCT
ATCACTGATAGGGAGTGGTAAACTCGACTTTCACTTTTCTCTATCACTGATAGGGAGTGGTAAACTCGAC
TTTCACTTTTCTCTATCACTGATAGGGAGTGGTAAACTCGACCTATATAAGCAGAGCTCGTTTAGTGAAC
CGTCAGATCGCCTGCAGACGCCATCCACGCTGTTTTGACCTCCATAGAAGACACCGGGACCGATCCAGCC
TCCGCGGCCCCGAATTGAACAGCCACCATGGGCGGCAAGCCCATCCCCAACCCCCTGCTGGGCCTGGACA
GCACCGCTAGCAAAGACAATACTGTGCCTCTGAAGCTGATCGCTCTCCTGGCTAATGGCGAGTTCCATAG
TGGCGAACAGCTGGGAGAAACCCTGGGCATGTCCAGGGCCGCTATCAACAAGCACATTCAGACTCTGCGC
GACTGGGGCGTGGACGTGTTCACCGTGCCCGGAAAGGGCTACTCTCTGCCCGAGCCTATCCCGCTGCTGA
ACGCTAAACAGATTCTGGGACAGCTGGACGGCGGGAGCGTGGCAGTCCTGCCTGTGGTCGACTCCACCAA
TCAGTACCTGCTGGATCGAATCGGCGAGCTGAAGAGTGGGGATGCTTGCATTGCAGAATATCAGCAGGCA
GGGAGAGGAAGCAGAGGGAGGAAATGGTTCTCTCCTTTTGGAGCTAACCTGTACCTGAGTATGTTTTGGC
GCCTGAAGCGGGGACCAGCAGCAATCGGCCTGGGCCCGGTCATCGGAATTGTCATGGCAGAAGCGCTGCG
AAAGCTGGGAGCAGACAAGGTGCGAGTCAAATGGCCCAATGACCTGTATCTGCAGGATAGAAAGCTGGCA
GGCATCCTGGTGGAGCTGGCCGGAATAACAGGCGATGCTGCACAGATCGTCATTGGCGCCGGGATTAACG
TGGCTATGAGGCGCGTGGAGGAAAGCGTGGTCAATCAGGGCTGGATCACACTGCAGGAAGCAGGGATTAA
CCTGGACAGGAATACTCTGGCCGCTACGCTGATCCGAGAGCTGCGGGCAGCCCTGGAACTGTTCGAGCAG
GAAGGCCTGGCTCCATATCTGCCACGGTGGGAGAAGCTGGATAACTTCATCAATAGACCCGTGAAGCTGA
TCATTGGGGACAAAGAGATTTTCGGGATTAGCCGGGGGATTGATAAACAGGGAGCCCTGCTGCTGGAACA
GGACGGAGTTATCAAACCCTGGATGGGCGGAGAAATCAGTCTGCGGTCTGCCGAAAAGGGAGGTGGCTCC
GGAGAGGGCAGGGGAAGTCTTCTAACATGCGGGGACGTGGAGGAAAATCCCGGCCCAGGAGGCTCCTCTG
ATAATGGACCCCAAAATCAGCGAAATGCACCCCGCATTACGTTTGGTGGACCCTCAGATTCAACTGGCAG
TAACCAGAATGGAGAACGCAGTGGGGCGCGATCAAAACAACGTCGGCCCCAAGGTTTACCCAATAATACT
GCGTCTTGGTTCACCGCTCTCACTCAACATGGCAAGGAAGACCTTAAATTCCCTCGAGGACAAGGCGTTC
CAATTAACACCAATAGCAGTCCAGATGACCAAATTGGCTACTACCGAAGAGCTACCAGACGAATTCGTGG
TGGTGACGGTAAAATGAAAGATCTCAGTCCAAGATGGTATTTCTACTACCTAGGAACTGGGCCAGAAGCT
GGACTTCCCTATGGTGCTAACAAAGACGGCATCATATGGGTTGCAACTGAGGGAGCCTTGAATACACCAA
AAGATCACATTGGCACCCGCAATCCTGCTAACAATGCTGCAATCGTGCTACAACTTCCTCAAGGAACAAC
ATTGCCAAAAGGCTTCTACGCAGAAGGGAGCAGAGGCGGCAGTCAAGCCTCTTCTCGTTCCTCATCACGT
AGTCGCAACAGTTCAAGAAATTCAACTCCAGGCAGCAGTAGGGGAACTTCTCCTGCTAGAATGGCTGGCA
ATGGCGGTGATGCTGCTCTTGCTTTGCTGCTGCTTGACAGATTGAACCAGCTTGAGAGCAAAATGTCTGG
TAAAGGCCAACAACAACAAGGCCAAACTGTCACTAAGAAATCTGCTGCTGAGGCTTCTAAGAAGCCTCGG
CAAAAACGTACTGCCACTAAAGCATACAATGTAACACAAGCTTTCGGCAGACGTGGTCCAGAACAAACCC
AAGGAAATTTTGGGGACCAGGAACTAATCAGACAAGGAACTGATTACAAACATTGGCCGCAAATTGCACA
ATTTGCCCCCAGCGCTTCAGCGTTCTTCGGAATGTCGCGCATTGGCATGGAAGTCACACCTTCGGGAACG
TGGTTGACCTACACAGGTGCCATCAAATTGGATGACAAAGATCCAAATTTCAAAGATCAAGTCATTTTGC
TGAATAAGCATATTGACGCATACAAAACATTCCCACCAACAGAGCCTAAAAAGGACAAAAAGAAGAAGGC
TGATGAAACTCAAGCCTTACCGCAGAGACAGAAGAAACAGCAAACTGTGACTCTTCTTCCTGCTGCAGAT
TTGGATGATTTCTCCAAACAATTGCAACAATCCATGAGCAGTGCTGACTCAACTCAGGCCTCAGGTTAAT
AGTGACTGCACTCCTCTGGCAGGTGGTCCCACCTGCATAAGCTGAACTAAGCCTGTGCCTTCTAGTTGCC
AGCCATCTGTTGTTTGCCCCTCCCCCGTGCCTTCCTTGACCCTGGAAGGTGCCACTCCCACTGTCCTTTC
CTAATAAAATGAGGAAATTGCATCGCATTGTCTGAGTAGGTGTCATTCTATTCTGGGGGGTGGGGTGGGG
CAGGACAGCAAGGGGGAGGATTGGGAAGACAATAGCAGGCATGCTGGGGATGCGGTGGGCTCTATGGTAT
GCAAACCTTTCTACCGGGTAGGGGAGGCGCTTTTCCCAAGGCAGTCTGGAGCATGCGCTTTAGCAGCCCC
GCTGGGCACTTGGCGCTACACAAGTGGCCTCTGGCCTCGCACACATTCCACATCCACCGGTAGGCGCCAA
CCGGCTCCGTTCTTTGGTGGCCCCTTCGCGCCACCTTCTACTCCTCCCCTAGTCAGGAAGTTCCCCCCCG
CCCCGCAGCTCGCGTCGTGCAGGACGTGACAAATGGAAGTAGCACGCCTCACTAGTCTCGTGCAGATGGA
CAGCACCGCTGAGCAATGGAAGCGGGTAGGCCTTTGGGGCAGCGGCCAATAGCAGCTTTGCTCCTTCGCT
TTCTGGGCTCAGAGGCTGGGAAGGGGTGGGTCCGGGGGCGGGCTCAGGGGCGGGCTCAGGGGCGGGGCGG
G
